Addgene plasmid #35974: pcDNA3.1-hnRNPU-V5
Depositing lab: Susana Valente. Depositing organization: UF Scripps Biomedical Research. Publication: Didehydro-cortistatin A inhibits HIV-1 Tat mediated neuroinflammation and prevents potentiation of cocaine reward in Tat transgenic mice. Mediouni S, Jablonski J, Paris JJ, Clementz MA, Thenin-Houssier S, McLaughlin JP, Valente ST. Curr HIV Res. 2015;13(1):64-79. PubMed 25613133.
Backbone
  Vector backbone: pcDNA3.1
  Backbone manufacturer: Invitrogen
  Backbone size w/o insert (bp): 5428
  Vector type: Mammalian Expression
  Selectable markers: Neomycin (select with G418)
Growth in bacteria
  Bacterial resistance: Ampicillin, 100 μg/mL
  Growth temperature: 37°C
  Growth strain: DH5alpha
  Copy number: Unknown
Gene/Insert
  Gene/Insert name: heterogeneous nuclear ribonucleoprotein U (alt name: HNRPU; SAF-A; U21.1; hnRNP U)
  Species: H. sapiens (human)
  Insert size (bp): 2630
  GenBank ID: NM_004501.3
  Entrez Gene: HNRNPU (a.k.a. DEE54, EIEE54, GRIP120, HNRNPU-AS1, HNRPU, SAF-A, SAFA, U21.1, hnRNP U, pp120)
  Tag / fusion protein: V5 (C terminal on insert)
  Cloning method: Restriction Enzyme; 5′ cloning site HindIII (not destroyed); 3′ cloning site Agel (not destroyed)
  Sequencing primers: 5′ T7 fwd; 3′ BGH rev
Terms and licenses: Academic/Nonprofit Terms; Industry Terms: Not Available to Industry
How to cite: pcDNA3.1-hnRNPU-V5 was a gift from Susana Valente (Addgene plasmid # 35974 ; http://n2t.net/addgene:35974 ; RRID:Addgene_35974)
