[The description below was written by a language model from this plasmid's Addgene catalogue record and pLannotate feature annotations shown in this document.]
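Description:
pcDNA3.1-hnRNPU-V5 is a mammalian expression plasmid built on the Invitrogen pcDNA3.1 backbone that carries the human heterogeneous nuclear ribonucleoprotein U gene (HNRNPU, also known as SAF-A or hnRNP U) with a C-terminal V5 epitope tag. The full depositor sequence is 7,969 bp. The HNRNPU coding sequence was cloned between HindIII and AgeI sites, both retained. It sits downstream of the human cytomegalovirus immediate-early enhancer and promoter, which drive strong constitutive transcription in mammalian cells. The V5 tag is annotated a short distance after the insert, and the bovine growth hormone polyadenylation signal terminates the transcript. A T7 promoter lies between the CMV promoter and the insert; it can support in vitro transcription and is the 5′ sequencing primer site, with a BGH reverse primer listed for the 3′ end.

In E. coli the plasmid replicates from a high-copy ColE1/pUC-type origin and is selected with ampicillin through the β-lactamase gene and its own promoter. An f1 origin is also present, which allows single-stranded DNA production. For stable mammalian lines, an SV40 early promoter drives the neomycin phosphotransferase gene, followed by an SV40 poly(A) signal, giving G418 resistance.

The automated annotation also reports short fragments: a truncated HIV-1 LTR match next to the CMV promoter, a partial ble sequence, lac promoter/operator and lacI remnants, and a bom fragment. These look like backbone remnants or short sequence similarities rather than functional modules.

The construct suits transient or stable overexpression of V5-tagged hnRNP U, with detection or immunoprecipitation via anti-V5 antibodies. The associated publication concerns HIV-1 Tat, but the record does not state the specific experiment in which the plasmid was used.
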