Features (pLannotate 1.2.2; 21 found; start..end, strand, type, name):
     28..80      -  misc_feature   bom (fragment): basis of mobility region from pBR322
    235..614     +  enhancer       CMV enhancer: human cytomegalovirus immediate early enhancer
    615..818     +  promoter       CMV promoter: human cytomegalovirus (CMV) immediate early promoter
    814..847     +  LTR            5' LTR (truncated) (fragment): truncated 5' long terminal repeat (LTR) from HIV-1
    863..881     +  promoter       T7 promoter: promoter for bacteriophage T7 RNA polymerase
    908..3382    +  CDS            HNRNPU: HNRPU_HUMAN - Also known as C1orf199 From Homo sapiens (Human).
   3467..3508    +  CDS            V5 tag: epitope tag from simian virus 5
   3564..3788    +  polyA_signal   bGH poly(A) signal: bovine growth hormone polyadenylation signal
   3792..3813    +  promoter       SV40 promoter (fragment): SV40 enhancer and early promoter
   3834..4262    +  rep_origin     f1 ori (sequence partly withheld): f1 bacteriophage origin of replication; arrow indicates direction of (+) strand synthesis
   4276..4605    +  promoter       SV40 promoter: SV40 enhancer and early promoter
   4672..5463    +  CDS            neo: KKA2_KLEPN - Also known as kan, nptII. Experimental evidence at protein level: Swiss-Prot protein existence level 1. Resistance to kanamycin, neomycin, paromomycin, ribostamycin, butirosin and gentamicin B. From Klebsiella pneumoniae.
   5489..5647    +  CDS            ble (fragment): BLE_KLEPN - Experimental evidence at protein level: Swiss-Prot protein existence level 1. Binding protein with a strong affinity to the bleomycin family of antibiotics. Binds to CL990; an antimitotic-antibiotic compound. From Klebsiella pneumoniae.
   5642..5763    +  polyA_signal   SV40 poly(A) signal: SV40 polyadenylation signal
   5836..5852    -  protein_bind   lac operator: The lac repressor binds to the lac operator to inhibit transcription in E. coli. This inhibition can be relieved by adding lactose or isopropyl-β-D-thiogalactopyranoside (IPTG). lac repressor encoded by lacI
   5860..5890    -  promoter       lac promoter: promoter for the E. coli lac operon
   5905..5926    -  protein_bind   CAP binding site: CAP binding activates transcription in the presence of cAMP. E. coli catabolite activator protein
   5939..6031    -  CDS            lacI (fragment): lac repressor; lacI; The lac repressor binds to the lac operator to inhibit transcription in E. coli. This inhibition can be relieved by adding lactose or isopropyl-β-D-thiogalactopyranoside (IPTG).
   6214..6802    -  rep_origin     ori: high-copy-number ColE1/pMB1/pBR322/pUC origin of replication
   6973..7833    -  CDS            AmpR: β-lactamase; bla; confers resistance to ampicillin, carbenicillin, and related antibiotics
   7834..7938    -  promoter       AmpR promoter: bla
>Addgene plasmid #35974 | pcDNA3.1-hnRNPU-V5 | depositor full sequence | sequence record 44474 | pcDNA3.1-hnRNPU-V5 sequence 7969 bps
GACGGATCGGGAGATCTCCCGATCCCCTATGGTGCACTCTCAGTACAATCTGCTCTGATGCCGCATAGTT
AAGCCAGTATCTGCTCCCTGCTTGTGTGTTGGAGGTCGCTGAGTAGTGCGCGAGCAAAATTTAAGCTACA
ACAAGGCAAGGCTTGACCGACAATTGCATGAAGAATCTGCTTAGGGTTAGGCGTTTTGCGCTGCTTCGCG
ATGTACGGGCCAGATATACGCGTTGACATTGATTATTGACTAGTTATTAATAGTAATCAATTACGGGGTC
ATTAGTTCATAGCCCATATATGGAGTTCCGCGTTACATAACTTACGGTAAATGGCCCGCCTGGCTGACCG
CCCAACGACCCCCGCCCATTGACGTCAATAATGACGTATGTTCCCATAGTAACGCCAATAGGGACTTTCC
ATTGACGTCAATGGGTGGAGTATTTACGGTAAACTGCCCACTTGGCAGTACATCAAGTGTATCATATGCC
AAGTACGCCCCCTATTGACGTCAATGACGGTAAATGGCCCGCCTGGCATTATGCCCAGTACATGACCTTA
TGGGACTTTCCTACTTGGCAGTACATCTACGTATTAGTCATCGCTATTACCATGGTGATGCGGTTTTGGC
AGTACATCAATGGGCGTGGATAGCGGTTTGACTCACGGGGATTTCCAAGTCTCCACCCCATTGACGTCAA
TGGGAGTTTGTTTTGGCACCAAAATCAACGGGACTTTCCAAAATGTCGTAACAACTCCGCCCCATTGACG
CAAATGGGCGGTAGGCGTGTACGGTGGGAGGTCTATATAAGCAGAGCTCTCTGGCTAACTAGAGAACCCA
CTGCTTACTGGCTTATCGAAATTAATACGACTCACTATAGGGAGACCCAAGCTGGCTAGTTAAGCTTATG
AGTTCCTCGCCTGTTAATGTAAAAAAGCTGAAGGTGTCGGAGCTGAAAGAGGAGCTCAAGAAGCGACGCC
TTTCTGACAAGGGTCTCAAGGCCGAGCTCATGGAGCGACTCCAGGCTGCGCTGGACGACGAGGAGGCCGG
GGGCCGCCCCGCCATGGAGCCCGGGAACGGCAGCCTAGACCTGGGCGGGGATTCCGCTGGGCGCTCGGGA
GCAGGCCTCGAGCAGGAGGCCGCGGCCGGCGGCGATGAAGAGGAGGAGGAAGAGGAAGAGGAGGAGGAAG
GAATCTCCGCTCTGGACGGCGACCAGATGGAGCTAGGAGAGGAGAACGGGGCCGCGGGGGCGGCCGACTC
GGGCCCGATGGAGGAGGAGGAGGCCGCCTCGGAAGACGAGAACGGCGACGATCAGGGTTTCCAGGAAGGG
GAAGATGAGCTCGGGGACGAAGAGGAAGGCGCGGGCGACGAGAACGGGCACGGGGAGCAGCAGCCTCAAC
CGCCGGCGACGCAGCAGCAACAGCCCCAACAGCAGCGCGGGGCCGCCAAGGAGGCCGCGGGGAAGAGCAG
CGGCCCCACCTCGCTGTTCGCGGTGACGGTGGCGCCGCCCGGGGCGAGGCAGGGCCAGCAGCAGGCGGGA
GGTAAGAAGAAGGCGGAAGGCGGCGGAGGCGGCGGTCGCCCCGGGGCTCCGGCGGCGGGGGACGGCAAAA
CAGAACAGAAAGGCGGAGATAAAAAGAGGGGTGTTAAAAGACCACGAGAAGATCATGGCCGTGGATATTT
TGAGTACATTGAAGAGAACAAGTATAGCAGAGCCAAATCTCCTCAGCCACCTGTTGAAGAAGAAGATGAA
CACTTCGATGACACAGTGGTTTGTCTTGATACTTATAATTGTGATCTACATTTTAAAATATCAAGAGATC
GTCTCAGTGCTTCTTCCCTTACAATGGAGAGTTTTGCTTTTCTTTGGGCTGGAGGAAGAGCATCCTATGG
TGTGTCAAAAGGCAAAGTGTGTTTTGAGATGAAGGTTACAGAGAAGATCCCAGTAAGGCATTTATATACA
AAAGATATTGACATACATGAAGTTCGTATTGGCTGGTCACTAACTACAAGTGGAATGTTACTTGGTGAAG
AAGAATTTTCTTATGGGTATTCTCTAAAAGGAATAAAAACATGCAACTGTGAGACTGAAGATTATGGAGA
AAAGTTTGATGAAAATGATGTGATTACATGTTTTGCTAACTTTGAAAGTGATGAAGTAGAACTCTCGTAT
GCTAAGAATGGACAAGATCTTGGCGTTGCCTTCAAAATCAGTAAGGAAGTTCTTGCTGGACGGCCACTGT
TCCCGCATGTTCTCTGCCACAACTGTGCAGTTGAATTTAATTTTGGTCAGAAGGAAAAGCCATATTTTCC
AATACCTGAAGAGTATACTTTCATCCAGAACGTCCCCTTAGAGGATCGAGTTAGAGGACCAAAGGGGCCT
GAAGAGAAGAAAGATTGTGAAGTTGTGATGATGATTGGCTTGCCAGGAGCTGGAAAAACTACCTGGGTTA
CTAAACATGCAGCAGAAAATCCAGGGAAATATAACATTCTTGGCACAAATACTATTATGGATAAGATGAT
GGTGGCAGGTTTTAAGAAGCAAATGGCAGATACTGGAAAACTGAACACACTGTTGCAGAGAGCCCCCCAG
TGTCTTGGGAAATTTATTGAGATTGCTGCCCGAAAGAAGCGAAATTTTATTCTGGATCAGACAAATGTGT
CTGCTGCTGCCCAGAGGAGAAAAATGTGCCTGTTTGCAGGCTTCCAGCGAAAAGCTGTTGTAGTTTGCCC
AAAAGATGAAGACTATAAGCAAAGAACACAGAAGAAAGCAGAAGTAGAGGGGAAAGACCTACCAGAACAT
GCGGTCCTCAAAATGAAAGGAAACTTTACCCTCCCAGAGGTAGCTGAGTGCTTTGATGAAATAACCTATG
TTGAACTTCAGAAGGAAGAAGCCCAAAAACTCTTGGAGCAATATAAGGAAGAAAGCAAAAAGGCTCTTCC
ACCAGAAAAGAAACAGAACACTGGCTCAAAGAAAAGCAATAAAAATAAGAGTGGCAAGAACCAGTTTAAC
AGAGGTGGTGGCCATAGAGGACGTGGAGGATTCAATATGCGTGGTGGAAATTTCAGAGGAGGAGCCCCTG
GGAATCGTGGCGGATATAATAGGAGGGGCAACATGCCACAGAGAGGTGGTGGCGGTGGAGGAAGTGGTGG
AATCGGCTATCCATACCCTCGTGCCCCTGTTTTTCCTGGCCGTGGTAGTTACTCAAACAGAGGGAACTAC
AACAGAGGTGGAATGCCCAACAGAGGGAACTACAACCAGAACTTCAGAGGACGAGGAAACAATCGTGGCT
ACAAAAATCAATCTCAGGGCTACAACCAGTGGCAGCAGGGTCAATTCTGGGGTCAGAAGCCATGGAGTCA
GCATTATCACCAAGGATATTATGGATCCACTAGTCCAGTGTGGTGGAATTCTGCAGATATCCAGCACAGT
GGCGGCCGCTCGAGTCTAGAGGGCCCGCGGTTCGAAGGTAAGCCTATCCCTAACCCTCTCCTCGGTCTCG
ATTCTACGCGTACCGGTCATCATCACCATCACCATTGAGTTTAAACCCGCTGATCAGCCTCGACTGTGCC
TTCTAGTTGCCAGCCATCTGTTGTTTGCCCCTCCCCCGTGCCTTCCTTGACCCTGGAAGGTGCCACTCCC
ACTGTCCTTTCCTAATAAAATGAGGAAATTGCATCGCATTGTCTGAGTAGGTGTCATTCTATTCTGGGGG
GTGGGGTGGGGCAGGACAGCAAGGGGGAGGATTGGGAAGACAATAGCAGGCATGCTGGGGATGCGGTGGG
CTCTATGGCTTCTGAGGCGGAAAGAACCAGCTGGGGCTCTAGGGGGTATCCCC
[124 nt withheld, positions 3834-3957]
C
[91 nt withheld, positions 3959-4049]
A
[49 nt withheld, positions 4051-4099]
CCTTTGACGTTGGAGTCCACGTTCTTT
[37 nt withheld, positions 4127-4163]
ACCCTATCTCGGTCTATTCTTTTGATTTATAAGGGATTTTGCCGATTTCGGCCTATTGGTTAAAAAATGA
GCTGATTTAACAAAAATTTAACGCGAATTAATTCTGTGGAATGTGTGTCAGTTAGGGTGTGGAAAGTCCC
CAGGCTCCCCAGCAGGCAGAAGTATGCAAAGCATGCATCTCAATTAGTCAGCAACCAGGTGTGGAAAGTC
CCCAGGCTCCCCAGCAGGCAGAAGTATGCAAAGCATGCATCTCAATTAGTCAGCAACCATAGTCCCGCCC
CTAACTCCGCCCATCCCGCCCCTAACTCCGCCCAGTTCCGCCCATTCTCCGCCCCATGGCTGACTAATTT
TTTTTATTTATGCAGAGGCCGAGGCCGCCTCTGCCTCTGAGCTATTCCAGAAGTAGTGAGGAGGCTTTTT
TGGAGGCCTAGGCTTTTGCAAAAAGCTCCCGGGAGCTTGTATATCCATTTTCGGATCTGATCAAGAGACA
GGATGAGGATCGTTTCGCATGATTGAACAAGATGGATTGCACGCAGGTTCTCCGGCCGCTTGGGTGGAGA
GGCTATTCGGCTATGACTGGGCACAACAGACAATCGGCTGCTCTGATGCCGCCGTGTTCCGGCTGTCAGC
GCAGGGGCGCCCGGTTCTTTTTGTCAAGACCGACCTGTCCGGTGCCCTGAATGAACTGCAGGACGAGGCA
GCGCGGCTATCGTGGCTGGCCACGACGGGCGTTCCTTGCGCAGCTGTGCTCGACGTTGTCACTGAAGCGG
GAAGGGACTGGCTGCTATTGGGCGAAGTGCCGGGGCAGGATCTCCTGTCATCTCACCTTGCTCCTGCCGA
GAAAGTATCCATCATGGCTGATGCAATGCGGCGGCTGCATACGCTTGATCCGGCTACCTGCCCATTCGAC
CACCAAGCGAAACATCGCATCGAGCGAGCACGTACTCGGATGGAAGCCGGTCTTGTCGATCAGGATGATC
TGGACGAAGAGCATCAGGGGCTCGCGCCAGCCGAACTGTTCGCCAGGCTCAAGGCGCGCATGCCCGACGG
CGAGGATCTCGTCGTGACCCATGGCGATGCCTGCTTGCCGAATATCATGGTGGAAAATGGCCGCTTTTCT
GGATTCATCGACTGTGGCCGGCTGGGTGTGGCGGACCGCTATCAGGACATAGCGTTGGCTACCCGTGATA
TTGCTGAAGAGCTTGGCGGCGAATGGGCTGACCGCTTCCTCGTGCTTTACGGTATCGCCGCTCCCGATTC
GCAGCGCATCGCCTTCTATCGCCTTCTTGACGAGTTCTTCTGAGCGGGACTCTGGGGTTCGCGAAATGAC
CGACCAAGCGACGCCCAACCTGCCATCACGAGATTTCGATTCCACCGCCGCCTTCTATGAAAGGTTGGGC
TTCGGAATCGTTTTCCGGGACGCCGGCTGGATGATCCTCCAGCGCGGGGATCTCATGCTGGAGTTCTTCG
CCCACCCCAACTTGTTTATTGCAGCTTATAATGGTTACAAATAAAGCAATAGCATCACAAATTTCACAAA
TAAAGCATTTTTTTCACTGCATTCTAGTTGTGGTTTGTCCAAACTCATCAATGTATCTTATCATGTCTGT
ATACCGTCGACCTCTAGCTAGAGCTTGGCGTAATCATGGTCATAGCTGTTTCCTGTGTGAAATTGTTATC
CGCTCACAATTCCACACAACATACGAGCCGGAAGCATAAAGTGTAAAGCCTGGGGTGCCTAATGAGTGAG
CTAACTCACATTAATTGCGTTGCGCTCACTGCCCGCTTTCCAGTCGGGAAACCTGTCGTGCCAGCTGCAT
TAATGAATCGGCCAACGCGCGGGGAGAGGCGGTTTGCGTATTGGGCGCTCTTCCGCTTCCTCGCTCACTG
ACTCGCTGCGCTCGGTCGTTCGGCTGCGGCGAGCGGTATCAGCTCACTCAAAGGCGGTAATACGGTTATC
CACAGAATCAGGGGATAACGCAGGAAAGAACATGTGAGCAAAAGGCCAGCAAAAGGCCAGGAACCGTAAA
AAGGCCGCGTTGCTGGCGTTTTTCCATAGGCTCCGCCCCCCTGACGAGCATCACAAAAATCGACGCTCAA
GTCAGAGGTGGCGAAACCCGACAGGACTATAAAGATACCAGGCGTTTCCCCCTGGAAGCTCCCTCGTGCG
CTCTCCTGTTCCGACCCTGCCGCTTACCGGATACCTGTCCGCCTTTCTCCCTTCGGGAAGCGTGGCGCTT
TCTCATAGCTCACGCTGTAGGTATCTCAGTTCGGTGTAGGTCGTTCGCTCCAAGCTGGGCTGTGTGCACG
AACCCCCCGTTCAGCCCGACCGCTGCGCCTTATCCGGTAACTATCGTCTTGAGTCCAACCCGGTAAGACA
CGACTTATCGCCACTGGCAGCAGCCACTGGTAACAGGATTAGCAGAGCGAGGTATGTAGGCGGTGCTACA
GAGTTCTTGAAGTGGTGGCCTAACTACGGCTACACTAGAAGAACAGTATTTGGTATCTGCGCTCTGCTGA
AGCCAGTTACCTTCGGAAAAAGAGTTGGTAGCTCTTGATCCGGCAAACAAACCACCGCTGGTAGCGGTGG
TTTTTTTGTTTGCAAGCAGCAGATTACGCGCAGAAAAAAAGGATCTCAAGAAGATCCTTTGATCTTTTCT
ACGGGGTCTGACGCTCAGTGGAACGAAAACTCACGTTAAGGGATTTTGGTCATGAGATTATCAAAAAGGA
TCTTCACCTAGATCCTTTTAAATTAAAAATGAAGTTTTAAATCAATCTAAAGTATATATGAGTAAACTTG
GTCTGACAGTTACCAATGCTTAATCAGTGAGGCACCTATCTCAGCGATCTGTCTATTTCGTTCATCCATA
GTTGCCTGACTCCCCGTCGTGTAGATAACTACGATACGGGAGGGCTTACCATCTGGCCCCAGTGCTGCAA
TGATACCGCGAGACCCACGCTCACCGGCTCCAGATTTATCAGCAATAAACCAGCCAGCCGGAAGGGCCGA
GCGCAGAAGTGGTCCTGCAACTTTATCCGCCTCCATCCAGTCTATTAATTGTTGCCGGGAAGCTAGAGTA
AGTAGTTCGCCAGTTAATAGTTTGCGCAACGTTGTTGCCATTGCTACAGGCATCGTGGTGTCACGCTCGT
CGTTTGGTATGGCTTCATTCAGCTCCGGTTCCCAACGATCAAGGCGAGTTACATGATCCCCCATGTTGTG
CAAAAAAGCGGTTAGCTCCTTCGGTCCTCCGATCGTTGTCAGAAGTAAGTTGGCCGCAGTGTTATCACTC
ATGGTTATGGCAGCACTGCATAATTCTCTTACTGTCATGCCATCCGTAAGATGCTTTTCTGTGACTGGTG
AGTACTCAACCAAGTCATTCTGAGAATAGTGTATGCGGCGACCGAGTTGCTCTTGCCCGGCGTCAATACG
GGATAATACCGCGCCACATAGCAGAACTTTAAAAGTGCTCATCATTGGAAAACGTTCTTCGGGGCGAAAA
CTCTCAAGGATCTTACCGCTGTTGAGATCCAGTTCGATGTAACCCACTCGTGCACCCAACTGATCTTCAG
CATCTTTTACTTTCACCAGCGTTTCTGGGTGAGCAAAAACAGGAAGGCAAAATGCCGCAAAAAAGGGAAT
AAGGGCGACACGGAAATGTTGAATACTCATACTCTTCCTTTTTCAATATTATTGAAGCATTTATCAGGGT
TATTGTCTCATGAGCGGATACATATTTGAATGTATTTAGAAAAATAAACAAATAGGGGTTCCGCGCACAT
TTCCCCGAAAAGTGCCACCTGACGTC
