>Addgene plasmid #35974 | pcDNA3.1-hnRNPU-V5 | addgene partial sequence | sequence record 45202 | BGH-rev 5'-TAGAAGGCACAGTCGAGG-3'
GGTATATGGTGAGGTGAGATGACCGGTACGCGTAGAATCGAGACCGAGGAGAGGGTTAGGGATAGGCTTA
CCTTCGAACCGCGGGCCCTCTAGACTCGAGCGGCCGCCACTGTGCTGGATATCTGCAGAATTCCACCACA
CTGGACTAGTGGATCCATAATATCCTTGGTGATAATGCTGACTCCATGGCTTCTGACCCCAGAATTGACC
CTGCTGCCACTGGTTGTAGCCCTGAGATTGATTTTTGTAGCCACGATTGTTTCCTCGTCCTCTGAAGTTC
TGGTTGTAGTTCCCTCTGTTGGGCATTCCACCTCTGTTGTAGTTCCCTCTGTTTGAGTAACTACCACGGC
CAGGAAAAACAGGGGCACGAGGGTATGGATAGCCGATTCCACCACTTCCTCCACCGCCACCACCTCTCTG
TGGCATGTTGCCCCTCCTATTATATCCGCCACGATTCCCAGGGGCTCCTCCTCTGAAATTTCCACCACGC
ATATTGAATCCTCCACGTCCTCTATGGCCACCACCTCTGTTAAACTGGTTCTTGCCACTCTTATTTTTAT
TGCTTTTCTTTGAGCCAGTGTTCTGTTTCTTTTCTGGTGGAAGAGCCTTTTTGCTTTCTTCCTTATATTG
CTCCAAGAGTTTTTGGGCTTCTTCCTTCTGAAGTTCAACATAGGTTATTTCATCAAAGCACTCAGCTACC
TCTGGGAGGGTAAAGTTTCCTTTCATTTTGAGGACCGCATGTTCTGGTAGGTCTTTCCCCTCTACTTCTG
CTTTCTTCTGTGTTCTTTGCTTATAGTCTTCATCTTTTGGGCAAACTACAACAGCTTTTCGCTGGAAGCC
TGCAAACAGGCACATTTTTCTCCTCTGGGCAGCAGCAGACACATTTGTCTGATCCAGAAT
